Addgene plasmid #16047: VL3 (Flag-Mad2)
Depositing lab: Robert Benezra. Depositing organization: Memorial Sloan-Kettering Cancer Center. Publication: Mad2 phosphorylation regulates its association with Mad1 and the APC/C. Wassmann K, Liberal V, Benezra R. EMBO J. 2003 Feb 17. 22(4):797-806. 10.1093/emboj/cdg071 PubMed 12574116.
Backbone
  Vector backbone: pFlag-CMV2
  Backbone manufacturer: Sigma
  Backbone size w/o insert (bp): 4700
  Vector type: Mammalian Expression
Growth in bacteria
  Bacterial resistance: Ampicillin, 100 μg/mL
  Growth temperature: 37°C
  Growth strain: DH5alpha
  Copy number: High Copy
Gene/Insert
  Gene/Insert name: Mad2
  Species: H. sapiens (human)
  Insert size (bp): 600
  Entrez Gene: MAD2L1 (a.k.a. HSMAD2, MAD2)
  Tag / fusion protein: Flag (N terminal on backbone)
  Cloning method: Restriction Enzyme; 5′ cloning site HindIII (not destroyed); 3′ cloning site BamHI (not destroyed)
  Sequencing primers: 5′ CMV-F
Terms and licenses: Academic/Nonprofit Terms; Industry Terms: Not Available to Industry
How to cite: VL3 (Flag-Mad2) was a gift from Robert Benezra (Addgene plasmid # 16047 ; http://n2t.net/addgene:16047 ; RRID:Addgene_16047)
