[The description below was written by a language model from this plasmid's Addgene catalogue record and pLannotate feature annotations shown in this document.]
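Description:
VL3 (Flag-Mad2) is a mammalian expression plasmid built on the commercial pFlag-CMV2 backbone and carrying the human spindle-assembly checkpoint gene MAD2L1 (Mad2). The roughly 600 bp coding sequence was inserted between HindIII and BamHI sites, both of which remain intact, placing it in frame behind a FLAG epitope supplied by the backbone, so the protein is produced with an N-terminal FLAG tag. The annotation software labels the tag as a short fragment of 3xFLAG, which is consistent with the single FLAG unit recorded in the catalogue. Transcription is driven by the human cytomegalovirus immediate early enhancer and promoter, and the message is terminated by the human growth hormone polyadenylation signal. The sequenced record is 5,256 nt, in line with the stated backbone and insert sizes.

In bacteria, the plasmid is maintained at high copy from a ColE1/pUC-type origin and selected with ampicillin through the β-lactamase gene under its own promoter. An f1 origin is also present, which allows single-stranded DNA production. An SV40 enhancer/early promoter region lies downstream of the expression cassette, but no mammalian selection marker is annotated after it, so the construct appears suited to transient transfection rather than drug selection. Remnants of lac elements (lacZα and lacI fragments, lac promoter and operator, CAP site) and a T7 promoter are backbone carry-overs with no evident role in the payload.

The construct lets epitope-tagged Mad2 be expressed in mammalian cells and then detected or immunoprecipitated with anti-FLAG antibodies. The associated publication concerns how Mad2 phosphorylation regulates its association with Mad1 and the APC/C.
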