Features (pLannotate 1.2.2; 16 found; start..end, strand, type, name):
      4..158     -  CDS            lacZα (fragment): LacZα fragment of β-galactosidase; lacZ fragment
    318..697     +  enhancer       CMV enhancer: human cytomegalovirus immediate early enhancer
    699..898     +  promoter       CMV promoter: human cytomegalovirus (CMV) immediate early promoter
    934..954     +  CDS            3xFLAG (fragment): three tandem FLAG® epitope tags
    965..1579    +  CDS            MAD2L1: MD2L1_HUMAN - Also known as MAD2. Experimental evidence at protein level: Swiss-Prot protein existence level 1. Component of the spindle-assembly checkpoint that prevents the onset of anaphase until all chromosomes are properly aligned at the metaphase plate (PubMed:29162720, PubMed:15024386). In the closed conformation (C-MAD2) forms a heterotetrameric complex with MAD1L1 at unattached kinetochores during prometaphase, the complex recruits open conformation molecules of MAD2L1 (O-MAD2) and then promotes the conversion of O-MAD2 to C-MAD2 (PubMed:29162720). Required for the execution of the mi
   1597..2219    +  polyA_signal   hGH poly(A) signal: human growth hormone polyadenylation signal
   2248..2577    +  promoter       SV40 promoter: SV40 enhancer and early promoter
   2616..2634    -  promoter       T7 promoter: promoter for bacteriophage T7 RNA polymerase
   2672..2688    -  protein_bind   lac operator: The lac repressor binds to the lac operator to inhibit transcription in E. coli. This inhibition can be relieved by adding lactose or isopropyl-β-D-thiogalactopyranoside (IPTG). lac repressor encoded by lacI
   2696..2726    -  promoter       lac promoter: promoter for the E. coli lac operon
   2741..2762    -  protein_bind   CAP binding site: CAP binding activates transcription in the presence of cAMP. E. coli catabolite activator protein
   2775..2867    -  CDS            lacI (fragment): lac repressor; lacI; The lac repressor binds to the lac operator to inhibit transcription in E. coli. This inhibition can be relieved by adding lactose or isopropyl-β-D-thiogalactopyranoside (IPTG).
   3050..3638    -  rep_origin     ori: high-copy-number ColE1/pMB1/pBR322/pUC origin of replication
   3809..4669    -  CDS            AmpR: β-lactamase; bla; confers resistance to ampicillin, carbenicillin, and related antibiotics
   4670..4774    -  promoter       AmpR promoter: bla
   4801..5229    +  rep_origin     f1 ori (sequence partly withheld): f1 bacteriophage origin of replication; arrow indicates direction of (+) strand synthesis
>Addgene plasmid #16047 | VL3 (Flag-Mad2) | addgene full sequence | sequence record 263326 | Addgene NGS Result
CCATTCGCCATTCAGGCTGCGCAACTGTTGGGAAGGGCGATCGGTGCGGGCCTCTTCGCTATTACGCCAG
CTGGCGAAAGGGGGATGTGCTGCAAGGCGATTAAGTTGGGTAACGCCAGGGTTTTCCCAGTCACGACGTT
GTAAAACGACGGCCAGTGCCAAGCTGATCTATACATTGAATCAATATTGGCAATTAGCCATATTAGTCAT
TGGTTATATAGCATAAATCAATATTGGCTATTGGCCATTGCATACGTTGTATCTATATCATAATATGTAC
ATTTATATTGGCTCATGTCCAATATGACCGCCATGTTGACATTGATTATTGACTAGTTATTAATAGTAAT
CAATTACGGGGTCATTAGTTCATAGCCCATATATGGAGTTCCGCGTTACATAACTTACGGTAAATGGCCC
GCCTGGCTGACCGCCCAACGACCCCCGCCCATTGACGTCAATAATGACGTATGTTCCCATAGTAACGCCA
ATAGGGACTTTCCATTGACGTCAATGGGTGGAGTATTTACGGTAAACTGCCCACTTGGCAGTACATCAAG
TGTATCATATGCCAAGTCCGCCCCCTATTGACGTCAATGACGGTAAATGGCCCGCCTGGCATTATGCCCA
GTACATGACCTTACGGGACTTTCCTACTTGGCAGTACATCTACGTATTAGTCATCGCTATTACCATGGTG
ATGCGGTTTTGGCAGTACACCAATGGGCGTGGATAGCGGTTTGACTCACGGGGATTTCCAAGTCTCCACC
CCATTGACGTCAATGGGAGTTTGTTTTGGCACCAAAATCAACGGGACTTTCCAAAATGTCGTAATAACCC
CGCCCCGTTGACGCAAATGGGCGGTAGGCGTGTACGGTGGGAGGTCTATATAAGCAGAGCTCGTTTAGTG
AACCGTCAGAATTGATCTACCATGGACTACAAAGACGATGACGACAAGCTTACCATGGCGCTGCAGCTCT
CCCGGGAGCAGGGAATCACCCTGCGCGGGAGCGCCGAAATCGTGGCCGAGTTCTTCTCATTCGGCATCAA
CAGCATTTTATATCAGCGTGGCATATATCCATCTGAAACCTTTACTCGAGTGCAGAAATACGGACTCACC
TTGCTTGTAACTACTGATCTTGAGCTCATAAAATACCTAAATAATGTGGTGGAACAACTGAAAGATTGGT
TATACAAGTGTTCAGTTCAGAAACTGGTTGTAGTTATCTCAAATATTGAAAGTGGTGAGGTCCTGGAAAG
ATGGCAGTTTGATATTGAGTGTGACAAGACTGCAAAAGATGACAGTGCACCCAGAGAAAAGTCTCAGAAA
GCTATCCAGGATGAAATCCGTTCAGTGATCAGACAGATCACAGCTACGGTGACATTTCTGCCACTGTTGG
AAGTTTCTTGTTCATTTGATCTGCTGATTTATACAGACAAAGATTTGGTTGTACCTGAAAAATGGGAAGA
GTCGGGACCACAGTTTATTACCAATTCTGAGGAAGTCCGCCTTCGTTCATTTACTACTACAATCCACAAA
GTAAATAGCATGGTGGCCTACAAAATTCCTGTCAATGACTGAGGTACCAGGATCCCGGGTGGCATCCCTG
TGACCCCTCCCCAGTGCCTCTCCTGGCCCTGGAAGTTGCCACTCCAGTGCCCACCAGCCTTGTCCTAATA
AAATTAAGTTGCATCATTTTGTCTGACTAGGTGTCCTTCTATAATATTATGGGGTGGAGGGGGGTGGTAT
GGAGCAAGGGGCAAGTTGGGAAGACAACCTGTAGGGCCTGCGGGGTCTATTGGGAACCAAGCTGGAGTGC
AGTGGCACAATCTTGGCTCACTGCAATCTCCGCCTCCTGGGTTCAAGCGATTCTCCTGCCTCAGCCTCCC
GAGTTGTTGGGATTCCAGGCATGCATGACCAGGCTCAGCTAATTTTTGTTTTTTTGGTAGAGACGGGGTT
TCACCATATTGGCCAGGCTGGTCTCCAACTCCTAATCTCAGGTGATCTACCCACCTTGGCCTCCCAAATT
GCTGGGATTACAGGCGTGAACCACTGCTCCCTTCCCTGTCCTTCTGATTTTAAAATAACTATACCAGCAG
GAGGACGTCCAGACACAGCATAGGCTACCTGGCCATGCCCAACCGGTGGGACATTTGAGTTGCTTGCTTG
GCACTGTCCTCTCATGCGTTGGGTCCACTCAGTAGATGCCTGTTGAATTGGGTACGCGGCCAGCTTGGCT
GTGGAATGTGTGTCAGTTAGGGTGTGGAAAGTCCCCAGGCTCCCCAGCAGGCAGAAGTATGCAAAGCATG
CATCTCAATTAGTCAGCAACCAGGTGTGGAAAGTCCCCAGGCTCCCCAGCAGGCAGAAGTATGCAAAGCA
TGCATCTCAATTAGTCAGCAACCATAGTCCCGCCCCTAACTCCGCCCATCCCGCCCCTAACTCCGCCCAG
TTCCGCCCATTCTCCGCCCCATGGCTGACTAATTTTTTTTATTTATGCAGAGGCCGAGGCCGCCTCGGCC
TCTGAGCTATTCCAGAAGTAGTGAGGAGGCTTTTTTGGAGGCCTAGGCTTTTGCAAAAAGCTCCTCGAGG
AACTGAAAAACCAGAAAGTTAATTCCCTATAGTGAGTCGTATTAAATTCGTAATCATGTCATAGCTGTTT
CCTGTGTGAAATTGTTATCCGCTCACAATTCCACACAACATACGAGCCGGAAGCATAAAGTGTAAAGCCT
GGGGTGCCTAATGAGTGAGCTAACTCACATTAATTGCGTTGCGCTCACTGCCCGCTTTCCAGTCGGGAAA
CCTGTCGTGCCAGCTGCATTAATGAATCGGCCAACGCGCGGGGAGAGGCGGTTTGCGTATTGGGCGCTCT
TCCGCTTCCTCGCTCACTGACTCGCTGCGCTCGGTCGTTCGGCTGCGGCGAGCGGTATCAGCTCACTCAA
AGGCGGTAATACGGTTATCCACAGAATCAGGGGATAACGCAGGAAAGAACATGTGAGCAAAAGGCCAGCA
AAAGGCCAGGAACCGTAAAAAGGCCGCGTTGCTGGCGTTTTTCCATAGGCTCCGCCCCCCTGACGAGCAT
CACAAAAATCGACGCTCAAGTCAGAGGTGGCGAAACCCGACAGGACTATAAAGATACCAGGCGTTTCCCC
CTGGAAGCTCCCTCGTGCGCTCTCCTGTTCCGACCCTGCCGCTTACCGGATACCTGTCCGCCTTTCTCCC
TTCGGGAAGCGTGGCGCTTTCTCATAGCTCACGCTGTAGGTATCTCAGTTCGGTGTAGGTCGTTCGCTCC
AAGCTGGGCTGTGTGCACGAACCCCCCGTTCAGCCCGACCGCTGCGCCTTATCCGGTAACTATCGTCTTG
AGTCCAACCCGGTAAGACACGACTTATCGCCACTGGCAGCAGCCACTGGTAACAGGATTAGCAGAGCGAG
GTATGTAGGCGGTGCTACAGAGTTCTTGAAGTGGTGGCCTAACTACGGCTACACTAGAAGAACAGTATTT
GGTATCTGCGCTCTGCTGAAGCCAGTTACCTTCGGAAAAAGAGTTGGTAGCTCTTGATCCGGCAAACAAA
CCACCGCTGGTAGCGGTGGTTTTTTTGTTTGCAAGCAGCAGATTACGCGCAGAAAAAAAGGATCTCAAGA
AGATCCTTTGATCTTTTCTACGGGGTCTGACGCTCAGTGGAACGAAAACTCACGTTAAGGGATTTTGGTC
ATGAGATTATCAAAAAGGATCTTCACCTAGATCCTTTTAAATTAAAAATGAAGTTTTAAATCAATCTAAA
GTATATATGAGTAAACTTGGTCTGACAGTTACCAATGCTTAATCAGTGAGGCACCTATCTCAGCGATCTG
TCTATTTCGTTCATCCATAGTTGCCTGACTCCCCGTCGTGTAGATAACTACGATACGGGAGGGCTTACCA
TCTGGCCCCAGTGCTGCAATGATACCGCGAGACCCACGCTCACCGGCTCCAGATTTATCAGCAATAAACC
AGCCAGCCGGAAGGGCCGAGCGCAGAAGTGGTCCTGCAACTTTATCCGCCTCCATCCAGTCTATTAATTG
TTGCCGGGAAGCTAGAGTAAGTAGTTCGCCAGTTAATAGTTTGCGCAACGTTGTTGCCATTGCTACAGGC
ATCGTGGTGTCACGCTCGTCGTTTGGTATGGCTTCATTCAGCTCCGGTTCCCAACGATCAAGGCGAGTTA
CATGATCCCCCATGTTGTGCAAAAAAGCGGTTAGCTCCTTCGGTCCTCCGATCGTTGTCAGAAGTAAGTT
GGCCGCAGTGTTATCACTCATGGTTATGGCAGCACTGCATAATTCTCTTACTGTCATGCCATCCGTAAGA
TGCTTTTCTGTGACTGGTGAGTACTCAACCAAGTCATTCTGAGAATAGTGTATGCGGCGACCGAGTTGCT
CTTGCCCGGCGTCAATACGGGATAATACCGCGCCACATAGCAGAACTTTAAAAGTGCTCATCATTGGAAA
ACGTTCTTCGGGGCGAAAACTCTCAAGGATCTTACCGCTGTTGAGATCCAGTTCGATGTAACCCACTCGT
GCACCCAACTGATCTTCAGCATCTTTTACTTTCACCAGCGTTTCTGGGTGAGCAAAAACAGGAAGGCAAA
ATGCCGCAAAAAAGGGAATAAGGGCGACACGGAAATGTTGAATACTCATACTCTTCCTTTTTCAATATTA
TTGAAGCATTTATCAGGGTTATTGTCTCATGAGCGGATACATATTTGAATGTATTTAGAAAAATAAACAA
ATAGGGGTTCCGCGCACATTTCCCCGAAAAGTGCCACCTG
[124 nt withheld, positions 4801-4924]
C
[91 nt withheld, positions 4926-5016]
A
[49 nt withheld, positions 5018-5066]
CCTTTGACGTTGGAGTCCACGTTCTTT
[37 nt withheld, positions 5094-5130]
ACCCTATCTCGGTCTATTCTTTTGATTTATAAGGGATTTTGCCGATTTCGGCCTATTGGTTAAAAAATGA
GCTGATTTAACAAAAATTTAACGCGAATTTTAACAAAATATTAACGCTTACAATTT
