>Addgene plasmid #16047 | VL3 (Flag-Mad2) | addgene partial sequence | sequence record 22409 | CMV-F 5'-CGCAAATGGGCGGTAGGCGTG-3'
AGCAGAGCTCGTTTAGTGGACCGTCAGAATTGATCTACCATGGACTACAAAGACGATGACGACAAGCTTA
CCATGGCGCTGCAGCTCTCCCGGGAGCAGGGAATCACCCTGCGCGGGAGCGCCGAAATCGTGGCCGAGTT
CTTCTCATTCGGCATCAACAGCATTTTATATCAGCGTGGCATATATCCATCTGAAACCTTTACTCGAGTG
CAGAAATACGGACTCACCTTGCTTGTAACTACTGATCTTGAGCTCATAAAATACCTAAATAATGTGGTGG
AACAACTGAAAGATTGGTTATACAAGTGTTCAGTTCAGAAACTGGTTGTAGTTATCTCAAATATTGAAAG
TGGTGAGGTCCTGGAAAGATGGCAGTTTGATATTGAGTGTGACAAGACTGCAAAAGATGACAGTGCACCC
AGAGAAAAGTCTCAGAAAGCTATCCAGGATGAAATCCGTTCAGTGATCAGACAGATCACAGCTACGGTGA
CATTTCTGCCACTGTTGGAAGTTTCTTGTTCATTTGATCTGCTGATTTATACAGACAAAGATTTGGTTGT
ACCTGAAAAATGGGAAGAGTCGGGACCACAGTTTATTACCAATTCTGAGGAAGTCCGCCTTCGTTCATTT
ACTACTACAATCCACAAAGTAAATAGCATGGTGGCCTACAAAATTCCTGTCAATGACTGAGGTACCAGGA
TTCCCGGGTGGCATCCCTGTG
